Addgene plasmid #157132: pD649-HAsp-NCR2-COMP5AP-AviTag-9xHis
Purpose: Mammalian expression of cell-surface protein extracellular domain fused to COMP5AP-AviTag-9xHis. Protein is secreted from cells.
Depositing lab: Chris Garcia. Publication: A Human IgSF Cell-Surface Interactome Reveals a Complex Network of Protein-Protein Interactions. Wojtowicz WM, Vielmetter J, Fernandes RA, Siepe DH, Eastman CL, Chisholm GB, Cox S, Klock H, Anderson PW, Rue SM, Miller JJ, Glaser SM, Bragstad ML, Vance J, Lam AW, Lesley SA, Zinn K, Garcia KC. Cell. 2020 Aug 20;182(4):1027-1043.e17. doi: 10.1016/j.cell.2020.07.025. PubMed 32822567.
Backbone
  Vector backbone: pD649
  Backbone size w/o insert (bp): 7153
  Vector type: Mammalian Expression
Growth in bacteria
  Bacterial resistance: Ampicillin, 100 μg/mL
  Growth temperature: 37°C
  Growth strain: DH5alpha
  Copy number: High Copy
Gene/Insert
  Gene/Insert name: NCR2 (alt name: NCTR2)
  Species: H. sapiens (human)
  Insert size (bp): 513
  Entrez Gene: NCR2 (a.k.a. LY95, CD336, NKP44, NK-p44, dJ149M18.1)
  Promoter: CMV/SP6
  Tag / fusion protein: COMP5AP-AviTag-9xHis (C terminal on backbone)
  Cloning method: Restriction Enzyme; 5′ cloning site GCGGCCGC (not destroyed); 3′ cloning site GGCGCGCC (not destroyed)
  Sequencing primers: 5′ ATTTAGGTGACACTATAG; 3′ CGTCGCACTCCATCACGGTG
Resource information
  A portion of this plasmid was derived from a plasmid made by: synthesis by ThermoFisher
Terms and licenses: Academic/Nonprofit Terms; Industry Terms: Not Available to Industry
Depositor comments: Some plasmids in this collection may have an IS4-like element ISVsa5 family transposase upstream of the CMV promoter.
How to cite: pD649-HAsp-NCR2-COMP5AP-AviTag-9xHis was a gift from Chris Garcia (Addgene plasmid # 157132 ; http://n2t.net/addgene:157132 ; RRID:Addgene_157132)
