[The description below was written by a language model from this plasmid's Addgene catalogue record and pLannotate feature annotations shown in this document.]
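Description:
pD649-HAsp-NCR2-COMP5AP-AviTag-9xHis is a mammalian expression plasmid built on the pD649 backbone for producing a secreted, multimerised form of the extracellular domain of human NCR2 (NKp44/CD336), an activating receptor of natural killer cells. It is propagated in E. coli as a high-copy plasmid through a ColE1/pUC-type origin and selected with ampicillin via a complete β-lactamase gene. The sequenced record is 7,666 nt. The annotation also picks up an SV40 promoter/EM7 promoter unit driving a puromycin N-acetyltransferase sequence followed by an SV40 poly(A) signal, which could allow selection in mammalian cells, although the catalogue entry does not list a mammalian marker. Short KanR, lacZα, f1 ori and ble matches are only fragments and are probably backbone remnants.

The expression cassette uses the CMV enhancer and immediate-early promoter with a partial CMV intron A. An SP6 promoter sits just upstream of the coding region and serves as the 5′ sequencing primer site. The plasmid name indicates an HA signal peptide ("HAsp"), whereas the annotation tool matched a fragment of an IgH signal sequence in this leader region. In either case the leader directs the protein into the secretory pathway. The NCR2 ectodomain (513 bp insert) sits between preserved NotI and AscI sites. It is fused at its C terminus to a rat COMP coiled-coil segment, which pentamerises the protein, and then to human placental alkaline phosphatase as an enzymatic reporter. An AviTag for site-specific biotinylation and a polyhistidine tag for purification follow, and the cassette ends in a bGH poly(A) signal. The His tag is named as 9xHis but annotated as 8xHis.

The plasmid belongs to a collection used to map interactions among human IgSF cell-surface proteins. The pentameric AP fusion would suit use as a high-avidity, readily detected probe for weak ectodomain interactions. The depositor notes that some plasmids in the collection may carry an IS4-like transposase upstream of the CMV promoter, but none is annotated here.
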