Features (pLannotate 1.2.2; 24 found; start..end, strand, type, name):
    119..143     -  CDS            KanR (fragment): aminoglycoside phosphotransferase; aph(3')-Ia; confers resistance to kanamycin
    254..842     +  rep_origin     ori: high-copy-number ColE1/pMB1/pBR322/pUC origin of replication
   1067..1084    +  terminator     rrnB T2 terminator (fragment): transcription terminator T2 from the E. coli rrnB gene
   1109..1128    -  CDS            lacZα (fragment): LacZα fragment of β-galactosidase; lacZ fragment
   1584..1600    +  protein_bind   lac operator: The lac repressor binds to the lac operator to inhibit transcription in E. coli. This inhibition can be relieved by adding lactose or isopropyl-β-D-thiogalactopyranoside (IPTG). lac repressor encoded by lacI
   1843..2146    +  enhancer       CMV enhancer: human cytomegalovirus immediate early enhancer
   2147..2350    +  promoter       CMV promoter: human cytomegalovirus (CMV) immediate early promoter
   2486..2529    +  intron         CMV intron (fragment): modified intron A from human cytomegalovirus
   2581..2599    +  promoter       SP6 promoter: promoter for bacteriophage SP6 RNA polymerase
   2603..2640    +  CDS            IgH signal sequence (fragment): signal sequence from the mouse immunoglobulin heavy chain variable region
   2728..3270    +  CDS            NCR2 (fragment): NCTR2_HUMAN - Also known as LY95. Experimental evidence at protein level: Swiss-Prot protein existence level 1. Cytotoxicity-activating receptor that may contribute to the increased efficiency of activated natural killer (NK) cells to mediate tumor cell lysis. From Homo sapiens (Human).
   3358..3537    +  CDS            Comp (fragment): COMP_RAT - Experimental evidence at protein level: Swiss-Prot protein existence level 1. May play a role in the structural integrity of cartilage via its interaction with other extracellular matrix proteins such as the collagens and fibronectin. Can mediate the interaction of chondrocytes with the cartilage extracellular matrix through interaction with cell surface integrin receptors. Could play a role in the pathogenesis of osteoarthritis. Potent suppressor of apoptosis in both primary chondrocytes and transformed cells. Suppresses apoptosis by blocking the activation of caspase-3 and by indu
   3525..4977    +  CDS            SEAP (fragment): secreted alkaline phosphatase from human placenta The natural enzyme has a C-terminal transmembrane sequence that is replaced by a GPI anchor.
   5002..5043    +  CDS            AviTag™ (fragment): peptide tag that allows for enzymatic biotinylation
   5047..5070    +  CDS            8xHis: 8xHis affinity tag
   5216..5327    +  polyA_signal   bGH poly(A) signal: bovine growth hormone polyadenylation signal
   5328..5436    +  rep_origin     f1 ori (fragment): f1 bacteriophage origin of replication; arrow indicates direction of (+) strand synthesis
   5450..5779    +  promoter       SV40 promoter: SV40 enhancer and early promoter
   5827..5874    +  promoter       EM7 promoter: synthetic bacterial promoter&nbsp
   5893..6492    +  CDS            PuroR (fragment): puromycin N-acetyltransferase; pac from Streptomyces; confers resistance to puromycin
   6502..6627    +  CDS            ble (fragment): BLE_KLEPN - Experimental evidence at protein level: Swiss-Prot protein existence level 1. Binding protein with a strong affinity to the bleomycin family of antibiotics. Binds to CL990; an antimitotic-antibiotic compound. From Klebsiella pneumoniae.
   6622..6743    +  polyA_signal   SV40 poly(A) signal: SV40 polyadenylation signal
   6796..7656    -  CDS            AmpR: β-lactamase; bla; confers resistance to ampicillin, carbenicillin, and related antibiotics
   7659..89      -  promoter       AmpR promoter (fragment) (across the origin): bla
>Addgene plasmid #157132 | pD649-HAsp-NCR2-COMP5AP-AviTag-9xHis | addgene full sequence | sequence record 495587 | Addgene NGS Result
TTTCAATATTATTGAAGCATTTATCAGGGTTATTGTCTCATGAGCGGATACATATTTGAATGTATTTAGA
AAAATAAACAAATAGGGGTCAGTGTTACAACCAATTAACCAATTCTGAACATTATCGCGAGCCCATTTAT
ACCTGAATATGGCTCATAACACCCCTTGCTCATGACCAAAATCCCTTAACGTGAGTTACGCGCGCGTCGT
TCCACTGAGCGTCAGACCCCGTAGAAAAGATCAAAGGATCTTCTTGAGATCCTTTTTTTCTGCGCGTAAT
CTGCTGCTTGCAAACAAAAAAACCACCGCTACCAGCGGTGGTTTGTTTGCCGGATCAAGAGCTACCAACT
CTTTTTCCGAAGGTAACTGGCTTCAGCAGAGCGCAGATACCAAATACTGTTCTTCTAGTGTAGCCGTAGT
TAGCCCACCACTTCAAGAACTCTGTAGCACCGCCTACATACCTCGCTCTGCTAATCCTGTTACCAGTGGC
TGCTGCCAGTGGCGATAAGTCGTGTCTTACCGGGTTGGACTCAAGACGATAGTTACCGGATAAGGCGCAG
CGGTCGGGCTGAACGGGGGGTTCGTGCACACAGCCCAGCTTGGAGCGAACGACCTACACCGAACTGAGAT
ACCTACAGCGTGAGCTATGAGAAAGCGCCACGCTTCCCGAAGGGAGAAAGGCGGACAGGTATCCGGTAAG
CGGCAGGGTCGGAACAGGAGAGCGCACGAGGGAGCTTCCAGGGGGAAACGCCTGGTATCTTTATAGTCCT
GTCGGGTTTCGCCACCTCTGACTTGAGCGTCGATTTTTGTGATGCTCGTCAGGGGGGCGGAGCCTATGGA
AAAACGCCAGCAACGCGGCCTTTTTACGGTTCCTGGCCTTTTGCTGGCCTTTTGCTCACATGTTCTTTCC
TGCGTTATCCCCTGATTCTGTGGATAACCGTATTACCGCCTTTGAGTGAGCTGATACCGCTCGCCGCAGC
CGAACGACCGAGCGCAGCGAGTCAGTGAGCGAGGAAGCGGAAGGCGAGAGTAGGGAACTGCCAGGCATCA
AACTAAGCAGAAGGCCCCTGACGGATGGCCTTTTTGCGTTTCTACAAACTCTTTCTGTGTTGTAAAACGA
CGGCCAGTCTTAAGCTCGGGCCCCCTGGGCGGTTCTGATAACGAGTAATCGTTAATCCGCAAATAACGTA
AAAACCCGCTTCGGCGGGTTTTTTTATGGGGGGAGTTTAGGGAAAGAGCATTTGTCAGAATATTTAAGGG
CGCCTGTCACTTTGCTTGATATATGAGAATTATTTAACCTTATAAATGAGAAAAAAGCAACGCACTTTAA
ATAAGATACGTTGCTTTTTCGATTGATGAACACCTATAATTAAACTATTCATCTATTATTTATGATTTTT
TGTATATACAATATTTCTAGTTTGTTAAAGAGAATTAAGAAAATAAATCTCGAAAATAATAAAGGGAAAA
TCAGTTTTTGATATCAAAATTATACATGTCAACGATAATACAAAATATAATACAAACTATAAGATGTTAT
CAGTATTTATTATCATTTAGAATAAATTTTGTGTCGCCCTTAATTGTGAGCGGATAACAATTACGAGCTT
CATGCACAGTGGCGTTGACTCAATATTGGCCATTAGCCATATTATTCATTGGTTATATAGCATAAATCAA
TATTGGCTATTGGCCATTGCATACGTTGTATCTATATCATAATATGTACATTTATATTGGCTCATGTCCA
ATATGACCGCCATGTTGGCATTGATTATTGACTAGTTATTAATAGTAATCAATTACGGGGTCATTAGTTC
ATAGCCCATATATGGAGTTCCGCGTTACATAACTTACGGTAAATGGCCCGCCTGGCTGACCGCCCAACGA
CCCCCGCCCATTGACGTCAATAATGACGTATGTTCCCATAGTAACGCCAATAGGGACTTTCCATTGACGT
CAATGGGTGGAGTATTTACGGTAAACTGCCCACTTGGCAGTACATCAAGTGTATCATATGCCAAGTACGC
CCCCTATTGACGTCAATGACGGTAAATGGCCCGCCTGGCATTATGCCCAGTACATGACCTTATGGGACTT
TCCTACTTGGCAGTACATCTACGTATTAGTCATCGCTATTACCATGGTGATGCGGTTTTGGCAGTACATC
AATGGGCGTGGATAGCGGTTTGACTCACGGGGATTTCCAAGTCTCCACCCCATTGACGTCAATGGGAGTT
TGTTTTGGCACCAAAATCAACGGGACTTTCCAAAATGTCGTAACAACTCCGCCCCATTGACGCAAATGGG
CGGTAGGCGTGTACGGTGGGAGGTCTATATAAGCAGAGCTCGTTTAGTGAACCGTCAGATCGCCTGGAGA
CGCCATCCACGCTGTTTTGACCTCCATAGAAGACACCGGGACCGATCCAGCCTCCGCGGCCGGGAACGGT
GCATTGGAACGCGGATTCCCCGTGCCAAGAGTGACGTAAGTACCGCCTATAGAGTCTATAGGCCCACCCC
CTTGGCTTCGTTAGAACGCGGCTACAATTAATACATAACCTTATGTATCATACACATACGATTTAGGTGA
CACTATAGAATAACATCCACTTTGCCTTTCTCTCCACAGGTGTCCACTCCCAGGTCCAACTGCACCTCGG
TTCTATCGAAAACGCGCCTGCTAGCGCCACCATGAAGACCATCATTGCCCTGAGCTACATCTTCTGCCTG
GTGTTCGCTGCGGCCGCCCAGTCTAAAGCTCAGGTTCTGCAGTCTGTGGCCGGACAGACACTGACCGTCA
GATGCCAGTATCCTCCTACCGGCAGCCTGTACGAGAAGAAAGGCTGGTGTAAAGAGGCCAGCGCTCTCGT
CTGTATCAGACTGGTCACCAGCAGCAAGCCCAGAACCATGGCCTGGACCAGCAGATTCACCATCTGGGAT
GATCCCGACGCCGGCTTCTTTACCGTGACCATGACCGACCTGAGAGAAGAGGATAGCGGCCACTACTGGT
GCCGGATCTACAGACCCAGCGACAACAGCGTGTCCAAGAGCGTGCGGTTCTACCTGGTGGTGTCTCCTGC
CTCTGCCAGCACACAGACAAGCTGGACACCTAGAGATCTGGTGTCCTCTCAGACCCAGACACAGAGCTGT
GTGCCTCCAACAGCTGGTGCCAGACAGGCCCCTGAGTCTCCTTCTACAATCCCTGTGCCTAGCCAGCCTC
AGAACAGCACACTTAGACCTGGACCTGCCGCTCCTATCGCTGGCGCGCCGGAAGATCAAGTTGATCCAAG
ATTGATTGATGGCAAGGGCGGATCTCTGGAGGTGCTGTTCCAGGGACCAGGCGGAAGCGGCAATCCCGGC
GGCGATCTGGCCCCCCAGATGCTGCGCGAGCTGCAGGAGACCAATGCCGCCCTGCAGGACGTGCGCGAGC
TGCTGCGCCACCGCGTGAAGGAGATCACCTTCCTGAAGAACACCGTGATGGAGTGCGACGCCTGCGGTAT
GCAGCCCTCTAGAGGCTCCGGCTCCATCATCCCAGTTGAGGAGGAGAACCCGGACTTCTGGAACCGCGAG
GCAGCCGAGGCCCTGGGTGCCGCCAAGAAGCTGCAGCCTGCACAGACAGCCGCCAAGAACCTCATCATCT
TCCTGGGCGATGGGATGGGGGTGTCTACGGTGACAGCTGCCAGGATCCTAAAAGGGCAGAAGAAGGACAA
ACTGGGGCCTGAGATACCCCTGGCCATGGACCGCTTCCCATATGTGGCTCTGTCCAAGACATACAATGTA
GACAAACATGTGCCAGACAGTGGAGCCACAGCCACGGCCTACCTGTGCGGGGTCAAGGGCAACTTCCAGA
CCATTGGCTTGAGTGCAGCCGCCCGCTTTAACCAGTGCAACACGACACGCGGCAACGAGGTCATCTCCGT
GATGAATCGGGCCAAGAAAGCAGGGAAGTCAGTGGGAGTGGTAACCACCACACGAGTGCAGCACGCCTCG
CCAGCCGGCACCTACGCCCACACGGTGAACCGCAACTGGTACTCGGACGCCGACGTGCCTGCCTCGGCCC
GCCAGGAGGGGTGCCAGGACATCGCTACGCAGCTCATCTCCAACATGGACATTGACGTGATCCTAGGTGG
AGGCCGAAAGTACATGTTTCGCATGGGAACCCCAGACCCTGAGTACCCAGATGACTACAGCCAAGGTGGG
ACCAGGCTGGACGGGAAGAATCTGGTGCAGGAATGGCTGGCGAAGCGCCAGGGTGCCCGGTATGTGTGGA
ACCGCACTGAGCTCATGCAGGCTTCCCTGGACCCGTCTGTGACCCATCTCATGGGTCTCTTTGAGCCTGG
AGACATGAAATACGAGATCCACCGAGACTCCACACTGGACCCCTCCCTGATGGAGATGACAGAGGCTGCC
CTGCGCCTGCTGAGCAGGAACCCCCGCGGCTTCTTCCTCTTCGTGGAGGGTGGTCGCATCGACCATGGTC
ATCATGAAAGCAGGGCTTACCGGGCACTGACTGAGACGATCATGTTCGACGACGCCATTGAGAGGGCGGG
CCAGCTCACCAGCGAGGAGGACACGCTGAGCCTCGTCACTGCCGACCACTCCCACGTCTTCTCCTTCGGA
GGCTACCCCCTGCGAGGGAGCTCCATCTTCGGGCTGGCCCCTGGCAAGGCCCGGGACAGGAAGGCCTACA
CGGTCCTCCTATACGGAAACGGTCCAGGCTATGTGCTCAAGGACGGCGCCCGGCCGGATGTTACCGAGAG
CGAGAGCGGGAGCCCCGAGTATCGGCAGCAGTCAGCAGTGCCCCTGGACGAAGAGACCCACGCAGGCGAG
GACGTGGCGGTGTTCGCGCGCGGCCCGCAGGCGCACCTGGTTCACGGCGTGCAGGAGCAGACCTTCATAG
CGCACGTCATGGCCTTCGCCGCCTGCCTGGAGCCCTACACCGCCTGCGACCTGGCGCCCCCCGCCGGCAC
CACCGACGCCGCGCACCCGGGTGGCGGAGGACTGAACGACATCTTCGAGGCTCAGAAAATCGAATGGCAC
GAACATCACCATCACCATCACCATCACCATTAAGGCCGGCCTGTAGTCACTGGCACAACGCGTTACCCGG
TAAGCCAATCGGGTATACACGGTCGTCATACTGCAGACAGGGTTCTTCTACTTTGCAAGATAGTCTTGAG
TAGTAAAATAAATAGATAGAGAAAATCAGCCTCGACTGTGCCTTCTAGTTGCCAGCCATCTGTTGTTTGC
CCCTCCCCCGTGCCTTCCTTGACCCTGGAAGGTGCCACTCCCACTGTCCTTTCCTAATAAAATGAGGAAA
TTGCATCACAACACTCAACCCTATCTCGGTCTATTCTTTTGATTTATAAGGGATTTTGCCGATTTCGGCC
TATTGGTTAAAAAATGAGCTGATTTAACAAAAATTTAACGCGAATTAATTCTGTGGAATGTGTGTCAGTT
AGGGTGTGGAAAGTCCCCAGGCTCCCCAGCAGGCAGAAGTATGCAAAGCATGCATCTCAATTAGTCAGCA
ACCAGGTGTGGAAAGTCCCCAGGCTCCCCAGCAGGCAGAAGTATGCAAAGCATGCATCTCAATTAGTCAG
CAACCATAGTCCCGCCCCTAACTCCGCCCATCCCGCCCCTAACTCCGCCCAGTTCCGCCCATTCTCCGCC
CCATGGCTGACTAATTTTTTTTATTTATGCAGAGGCCGAGGCCGCCTCTGCCTCTGAGCTATTCCAGAAG
TAGTGAGGAGGCTTTTTTGGAGGCCTAGGCTTTTGCAAAAAGCTCCCGGGAGCTTGTATATCCATTTTCG
GATCTGATCAGCACGTGTTGACAATTAATCATCGGCATAGTATATCGGCATAGTATAATACGACAAGGTG
AGGAACTAAACCATGACCGAGTACAAGCCCACGGTGCGCCTCGCCACCCGCGACGACGTCCCCAGGGCCG
TACGCACCCTCGCCGCCGCGTTCGCCGACTACCCCGCCACGCGCCACACCGTCGATCCGGACCGCCACAT
CGAGCGGGTCACCGAGCTGCAAGAACTCTTCCTCACGCGCGTCGGGCTCGACATCGGCAAGGTGTGGGTC
GCGGACGACGGCGCCGCGGTGGCGGTCTGGACCACGCCGGAGAGCGTCGAAGCGGGGGCGGTGTTCGCCG
AGATCGGCCCGCGCATGGCCGAGTTGAGCGGTTCCCGGCTGGCCGCGCAGCAACAGATGGAAGGCCTCCT
GGCGCCGCACCGGCCCAAGGAGCCCGCGTGGTTCCTGGCCACCGTCGGCGTCTCGCCCGACCACCAGGGC
AAGGGTCTGGGCAGCGCCGTCGTGCTCCCCGGAGTGGAGGCGGCCGAGCGCGCCGGGGTGCCCGCCTTCC
TGGAGACATCCGCGCCCCGCAACCTCCCCTTCTACGAGCGGCTCGGCTTCACCGTCACCGCCGACGTCGA
GGTGCCCGAAGGACCGCGCACCTGGTGCATGACCCGCAAGCCCGGTGCCTGACACGTGCTACGAGATTTC
GATTCCACCGCCGCCTTCTATGAAAGGTTGGGCTTCGGAATCGTTTTCCGGGACGCCGGCTGGATGATCC
TCCAGCGCGGGGATCTCATGCTGGAGTTCTTCGCCCACCCCAACTTGTTTATTGCAGCTTATAATGGTTA
CAAATAAAGCAATAGCATCACAAATTTCACAAATAAAGCATTTTTTTCACTGCATTCTAGTTGTGGTTTG
TCCAAACTCATCAATGTATCTTATCATGTCTGTATACCGTCGACCTCTAGCTAGAGCTTGGCGTAATCAT
GGTCATTACCAATGCTTAATCAGTGAGGCACCTATCTCAGCGATCTGTCTATTTCGTTCATCCATAGTTG
CCTGACTCCCCGTCGTGTAGATAACTACGATACGGGAGGGCTTACCATCTGGCCCCAGCGCTGCGATGAT
ACCGCGAGAACCACGCTCACCGGCTCCGGATTTATCAGCAATAAACCAGCCAGCCGGAAGGGCCGAGCGC
AGAAGTGGTCCTGCAACTTTATCCGCCTCCATCCAGTCTATTAATTGTTGCCGGGAAGCTAGAGTAAGTA
GTTCGCCAGTTAATAGTTTGCGCAACGTTGTTGCCATCGCTACAGGCATCGTGGTGTCACGCTCGTCGTT
TGGTATGGCTTCATTCAGCTCCGGTTCCCAACGATCAAGGCGAGTTACATGATCCCCCATGTTGTGCAAA
AAAGCGGTTAGCTCCTTCGGTCCTCCGATCGTTGTCAGAAGTAAGTTGGCCGCAGTGTTATCACTCATGG
TTATGGCAGCACTGCATAATTCTCTTACTGTCATGCCATCCGTAAGATGCTTTTCTGTGACTGGTGAGTA
CTCAACCAAGTCATTCTGAGAATAGTGTATGCGGCGACCGAGTTGCTCTTGCCCGGCGTCAATACGGGAT
AATACCGCGCCACATAGCAGAACTTTAAAAGTGCTCATCATTGGAAAACGTTCTTCGGGGCGAAAACTCT
CAAGGATCTTACCGCTGTTGAGATCCAGTTCGATGTAACCCACTCGTGCACCCAACTGATCTTCAGCATC
TTTTACTTTCACCAGCGTTTCTGGGTGAGCAAAAACAGGAAGGCAAAATGCCGCAAAAAAGGGAATAAGG
GCGACACGGAAATGTTGAATACTCATATTCTTCCTT
