>Addgene plasmid #157132 | pD649-HAsp-NCR2-COMP5AP-AviTag-9xHis | depositor partial sequence | sequence record 303374 | insert (extracellular domain)
CAGTCTAAAGCTCAGGTTCTGCAGTCTGTGGCCGGACAGACACTGACCGTCAGATGCCAGTATCCTCCTA
CCGGCAGCCTGTACGAGAAGAAAGGCTGGTGTAAAGAGGCCAGCGCTCTCGTCTGTATCAGACTGGTCAC
CAGCAGCAAGCCCAGAACCATGGCCTGGACCAGCAGATTCACCATCTGGGATGATCCCGACGCCGGCTTC
TTTACCGTGACCATGACCGACCTGAGAGAAGAGGATAGCGGCCACTACTGGTGCCGGATCTACAGACCCA
GCGACAACAGCGTGTCCAAGAGCGTGCGGTTCTACCTGGTGGTGTCTCCTGCCTCTGCCAGCACACAGAC
AAGCTGGACACCTAGAGATCTGGTGTCCTCTCAGACCCAGACACAGAGCTGTGTGCCTCCAACAGCTGGT
GCCAGACAGGCCCCTGAGTCTCCTTCTACAATCCCTGTGCCTAGCCAGCCTCAGAACAGCACACTTAGAC
CTGGACCTGCCGCTCCTATCGCT
